Addgene plasmid #138850: pPD683 VP64-FRB (no NLS)
Purpose: Constitutive expression of VP64-FRB (no NLS) under the CMV promoter.
Depositing lab: Joshua Leonard. Depositing organization: Northwestern University. Publication: The COMET toolkit for composing customizable genetic programs in mammalian cells. Donahue PS, Draut JW, Muldoon JJ, Edelstein HI, Bagheri N, Leonard JN. Nat Commun. 2020 Feb 7;11(1):779. doi: 10.1038/s41467-019-14147-5. PubMed 32034124.
Backbone
  Vector backbone: pPD005 pcDNA Golden Gate
  Vector type: Mammalian Expression, Synthetic Biology
Growth in bacteria
  Bacterial resistance: Ampicillin, 100 μg/mL
  Growth temperature: 37°C
  Growth strain: DH5alpha
  Copy number: High Copy
Gene/Insert
  Gene/Insert name: VP64-FRB (no NLS)
  Species: Synthetic
  Promoter: CMV
  Tag / fusion protein: 3xFlag (N terminal on insert)
  Cloning method: Restriction Enzyme; 5′ cloning site NheI (not destroyed); 3′ cloning site NotI (not destroyed)
  Sequencing primers: 5′ CGCAAATGGGCGGTAGGCGTG; 3′ TAGAAGGCACAGTCGAGG
Terms and licenses: Academic/Nonprofit Terms; Industry Terms: Not Available to Industry
Depositor comments: Leonard Lab plasmid reference number: L1355
How to cite: pPD683 VP64-FRB (no NLS) was a gift from Joshua Leonard (Addgene plasmid # 138850 ; http://n2t.net/addgene:138850 ; RRID:Addgene_138850)
