[The description below was written by a language model from this plasmid's Addgene catalogue record and pLannotate feature annotations shown in this document.]
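Description:
pPD683 VP64-FRB (no NLS) is a mammalian expression plasmid of about 5 kb, built on pPD005, a pcDNA-derived backbone adapted for Golden Gate assembly, and it belongs to the COMET toolkit of parts for composing synthetic genetic programs in mammalian cells. It is propagated in E. coli from a high-copy ColE1/pUC-type origin with ampicillin selection (AmpR under its own bla promoter). It also carries an f1 origin. Downstream of the expression cassette there is an SV40 early promoter followed by only a short fragment of a bleomycin-family resistance gene and an SV40 poly(A) signal, so the annotation shows no intact mammalian selection marker. This fits use by transient transfection. The depositor and sequencing-derived records differ by only a few bases and carry the same features.

The payload lies between retained NheI and NotI sites. It is driven constitutively by the CMV immediate-early enhancer and promoter and terminated by the bGH polyadenylation signal, with a T7 promoter just upstream of the coding region. The synthetic open reading frame encodes an N-terminal 3xFLAG tag for detection, the VP64 transcriptional activation domain (tandem repeats of the minimal VP16 activation motif) and FRB, the FKBP-rapamycin binding domain. The automated annotation matches this domain to the T2098L "FRB*" variant, but only as a partial hit, and the catalogue fields do not say which variant is present. FRB heterodimerises with FKBP when rapamycin or a related ligand is present, so the fusion is suited to chemically induced recruitment of an activation domain to an FKBP-fused partner such as a DNA-binding domain. The version without a nuclear localisation signal presumably serves to compare or tune localisation-dependent activity, although the record states only constitutive expression as the purpose.
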