Features (pLannotate 1.2.2; 22 found; start..end, strand, type, name):
     28..80      -  misc_feature   bom (fragment): basis of mobility region from pBR322
    235..614     +  enhancer       CMV enhancer: human cytomegalovirus immediate early enhancer
    615..818     +  promoter       CMV promoter: human cytomegalovirus (CMV) immediate early promoter
    814..847     +  LTR            5' LTR (truncated) (fragment): truncated 5' long terminal repeat (LTR) from HIV-1
    863..881     +  promoter       T7 promoter: promoter for bacteriophage T7 RNA polymerase
    952..975     +  CDS            3xFLAG (fragment): three tandem FLAG® epitope tags
   1132..1148    +  CDS            VP96 (fragment): 6 tandem repeats of the minimal activation domain of herpes simplex virus VP16 (Cheng et al., 2013)
   1269..1536    +  CDS            FRB* (fragment): T2098L mutant of FKBP-rapamycin binding domain of human FRAP binds synthetic ligands such as AP21967
   1596..1707    +  polyA_signal   bGH poly(A) signal: bovine growth hormone polyadenylation signal
   1824..1845    +  promoter       SV40 promoter (fragment): SV40 enhancer and early promoter
   1866..2294    +  rep_origin     f1 ori (sequence partly withheld): f1 bacteriophage origin of replication; arrow indicates direction of (+) strand synthesis
   2299..2321    +  promoter       SV40 promoter (fragment): SV40 enhancer and early promoter
   2322..2513    +  promoter       SV40 promoter: SV40 early promoter
   2540..2638    +  CDS            ble (fragment): BLE_KLEPN - Experimental evidence at protein level: Swiss-Prot protein existence level 1. Binding protein with a strong affinity to the bleomycin family of antibiotics. Binds to CL990; an antimitotic-antibiotic compound. From Klebsiella pneumoniae.
   2633..2754    +  polyA_signal   SV40 poly(A) signal: SV40 polyadenylation signal
   2827..2843    -  protein_bind   lac operator: The lac repressor binds to the lac operator to inhibit transcription in E. coli. This inhibition can be relieved by adding lactose or isopropyl-β-D-thiogalactopyranoside (IPTG). lac repressor encoded by lacI
   2851..2881    -  promoter       lac promoter: promoter for the E. coli lac operon
   2896..2917    -  protein_bind   CAP binding site: CAP binding activates transcription in the presence of cAMP. E. coli catabolite activator protein
   2930..3022    -  CDS            lacI (fragment): lac repressor; lacI; The lac repressor binds to the lac operator to inhibit transcription in E. coli. This inhibition can be relieved by adding lactose or isopropyl-β-D-thiogalactopyranoside (IPTG).
   3205..3790    -  rep_origin     ori: high-copy-number ColE1/pMB1/pBR322/pUC origin of replication
   3961..4821    -  CDS            AmpR: β-lactamase; bla; confers resistance to ampicillin, carbenicillin, and related antibiotics
   4822..4926    -  promoter       AmpR promoter: bla
>Addgene plasmid #138850 | pPD683 VP64-FRB (no NLS) | depositor full sequence | sequence record 268729 | pPD683 VP64-FRB (no NLS) sequence 4957 bps
GACGGATCGGGAGATCTCCCGATCCCCTATGGTGCACTCTCAGTACAATCTGCTCTGATGCCGCATAGTT
AAGCCAGTATCTGCTCCCTGCTTGTGTGTTGGAGGTCGCTGAGTAGTGCGCGAGCAAAATTTAAGCTACA
ACAAGGCAAGGCTTGACCGACAATTGCATGAAGAATCTGCTTAGGGTTAGGCGTTTTGCGCTGCTTCGCG
ATGTACGGGCCAGATATACGCGTTGACATTGATTATTGACTAGTTATTAATAGTAATCAATTACGGGGTC
ATTAGTTCATAGCCCATATATGGAGTTCCGCGTTACATAACTTACGGTAAATGGCCCGCCTGGCTGACCG
CCCAACGACCCCCGCCCATTGACGTCAATAATGACGTATGTTCCCATAGTAACGCCAATAGGGACTTTCC
ATTGACGTCAATGGGTGGAGTATTTACGGTAAACTGCCCACTTGGCAGTACATCAAGTGTATCATATGCC
AAGTACGCCCCCTATTGACGTCAATGACGGTAAATGGCCCGCCTGGCATTATGCCCAGTACATGACCTTA
TGGGACTTTCCTACTTGGCAGTACATCTACGTATTAGTCATCGCTATTACCATGGTGATGCGGTTTTGGC
AGTACATCAATGGGCGTGGATAGCGGTTTGACTCACGGGGATTTCCAAGTCTCCACCCCATTGACGTCAA
TGGGAGTTTGTTTTGGCACCAAAATCAACGGGACTTTCCAAAATGTCGTAACAACTCCGCCCCATTGACG
CAAATGGGCGGTAGGCGTGTACGGTGGGAGGTCTATATAAGCAGAGCTCTCTGGCTAACTAGAGAACCCA
CTGCTTACTGGCTTATCGAAATTAATACGACTCACTATAGGGAGTCCCAAGCTGGCTAGCGCCACCATGG
ATTATAAGGATCACGATGGCGACTACAAGGACCACGATATTGACTACAAAGACGATGACGATAAAATGGC
TGGTAGTGGTATCCATGGCGTTCCCGGATCAGACGCATTGGACGATTTTGATCTGGATATGCTGGGAAGT
GACGCCCTCGATGATTTTGACCTTGACATGCTTGGTTCGGATGCCCTTGATGACTTTGACCTCGACATGC
TCGGCAGTGACGCCCTTGATGATTTCGACCTGGACATGCTGATTAACTCTAGAAGTTCCGGATCTTCTGG
TTCTGGTTCTGGTTCAGGATCCGGTGGTGGCGGGTCTGGAGGAGGAGGTAGTGGTGGAGGTGGCTCTGGT
ACCATGCTTGAGATGTGGCATGAAGGCCTGGAAGAGGCATCTCGTTTGTACTTTGGGGAAAGGAACGTGA
AAGGCATGTTTGAGGTGCTGGAGCCCTTGCATGCTATGATGGAACGGGGACCCCAGACTCTGAAGGAAAC
ATCCTTTAATCAGGCCTATGGTCGAGATTTAATGGAGGCCCAAGAGTGGTGCAGGAAGTACATGAAATCA
GGGAATGTCAAGGACCTCCTCCAAGCCTGGGACCTCTATTATCATGTGTTCCGACGAATCTCAAAGACTA
GATGAGCGGCCGCTCGAGTCTAGAGGGCCCGTTTAAACCCGCTGATCAGCCTCGACTGTGCCTTCTAGTT
GCCAGCCATCTGTTGTTTGCCCCTCCCCCGTGCCTTCCTTGACCCTGGAAGGTGCCACTCCCACTGTCCT
TTCCTAATAAAATGAGGAAATTGCATCGCATTGTCTGAGTAGGTGTCATTCTATTCTGGGGGGTGGGGTG
GGGCAGGACAGCAAGGGGGAGGATTGGGAAGTCAATAGCAGGCATGCTGGGGATGCGGTGGGCTCTATGG
CTTCTGAGGCGGAAAGAACCAGCTGGGGCTCTAGGGGGTATCCCC
[124 nt withheld, positions 1866-1989]
C
[91 nt withheld, positions 1991-2081]
A
[49 nt withheld, positions 2083-2131]
CCTTTGACGTTGGAGTCCACGTTCTTT
[37 nt withheld, positions 2159-2195]
ACCCTATCTCGGTCTATTCTTTTGATTTATAAGGGATTTTGCCGATTTCGGCCTATTGGTTAAAAAATGA
GCTGATTTAACAAAAATTTAACGCGAATTAATTCTGTGGAATGTGTGTCAGTTAGGCTCAATTAGTCAGC
AACCATAGTCCCGCCCCTAACTCCGCCCATCCCGCCCCTAACTCCGCCCAGTTCCGCCCATTCTCCGCCC
CATGGCTGACTAATTTTTTTTATTTATGCAGAGGCCGAGGCCGCCTCTGCCTCTGAGCTATTCCAGAAGT
AGTGAGGAGGCTTTTTTGGAGGCCTAGGCTTTTGCAAAAAGCTCCCGGGAGCTTGTATATCCATTTTCGG
AGGTTGGGCTTCGGAATCGTTTTCCGGGACGCCGGCTGGATGATCCTCCAGCGCGGGGATCTCATGCTGG
AGTTCTTCGCCCACCCCAACTTGTTTATTGCAGCTTATAATGGTTACAAATAAAGCAATAGCATCACAAA
TTTCACAAATAAAGCATTTTTTTCACTGCATTCTAGTTGTGGTTTGTCCAAACTCATCAATGTATCTTAT
CATGTCTGTATACCGTCGACCTCTAGCTAGAGCTTGGCGTAATCATGGTCATAGCTGTTTCCTGTGTGAA
ATTGTTATCCGCTCACAATTCCACACAACATACGAGCCGGAAGCATAAAGTGTAAAGCCTGGGGTGCCTA
ATGAGTGAGCTAACTCACATTAATTGCGTTGCGCTCACTGCCCGCTTTCCAGTCGGGAAACCTGTCGTGC
CAGCTGCATTAATGAATCGGCCAACGCGCGGGGAGAGGCGGTTTGCGTATTGGGCGCTCTTCCGCTTCCT
CGCTCACTGACTCGCTGCGCTCGGTCGTTCGGCTGCGGCGAGCGGTATCAGCTCACTCAAAGGCGGTAAT
ACGGTTATCCACAGAATCAGGGGATAACGCAGGAAAGAACATGTGAGCAAAAGGCCAGCAAAAGGCCAGG
AACCGTAAAAAGGCCGCGTTGCTGGCGTTTTTCCATAGGCTCCGCCCCCCTGACGAGCATCACAAAAATC
GACGCTCAAGTCAGAGGTGGCGAAACCCGACAGGACTATAAAGATACCAGGCGTTTCCCCCTGGAAGCTC
CCTCGTGCGCTCTCCTGTTCCGACCCTGCCGCTTACCGGATACCTGTCCGCCTTTCTCCCTTCGGGAAGC
GTGGCGCTTTCTCATAGCTCACGCTGTAGGTATCTCAGTTCGGTGTAGGTCGTTCGCTCCAAGCTGGGCT
GTGTGCACGAACCCCCCGTTCAGCCCGACCGCTGCGCCTTATCCGGTAACTATCGTCTTGAGTCCAACCC
GGTAAGACACGACTTATCGCCACTGGCAGCAGCCACTGGTAACAGGATTAGCAGAGCGAGGTATGTAGGC
GGTGCTACAGAGTTCTTGAAGTGGTGGCCTAACTACGGCTACACTAGAAGAACAGTATTTGGTATCTGCG
CTCTGCTGAAGCCAGTTACCTTCGGAAAAAGAGTTGGTAGCTCTTGATCCGGCAAACAAACCACCGCTGG
TAGCGGTTTTTTTGTTTGCAAGCAGCAGATTACGCGCAGAAAAAAAGGATCTCAAGAAGATCCTTTGATC
TTTTCTACGGGGTCTGACGCTCAGTGGAACGAAAACTCACGTTAAGGGATTTTGGTCATGAGATTATCAA
AAAGGATCTTCACCTAGATCCTTTTAAATTAAAAATGAAGTTTTAAATCAATCTAAAGTATATATGAGTA
AACTTGGTCTGACAGTTACCAATGCTTAATCAGTGAGGCACCTATCTCAGCGATCTGTCTATTTCGTTCA
TCCATAGTTGCCTGACTCCCCGTCGTGTAGATAACTACGATACGGGAGGGCTTACCATCTGGCCCCAGTG
CTGCAATGATACCGCGAGATCCACGCTCACCGGCTCCAGATTTATCAGCAATAAACCAGCCAGCCGGAAG
GGCCGAGCGCAGAAGTGGTCCTGCAACTTTATCCGCCTCCATCCAGTCTATTAATTGTTGCCGGGAAGCT
AGAGTAAGTAGTTCGCCAGTTAATAGTTTGCGCAACGTTGTTGCCATTGCTACAGGCATCGTGGTGTCAC
GCTCGTCGTTTGGTATGGCTTCATTCAGCTCCGGTTCCCAACGATCAAGGCGAGTTACATGATCCCCCAT
GTTGTGCAAAAAAGCGGTTAGCTCCTTCGGTCCTCCGATCGTTGTCAGAAGTAAGTTGGCCGCAGTGTTA
TCACTCATGGTTATGGCAGCACTGCATAATTCTCTTACTGTCATGCCATCCGTAAGATGCTTTTCTGTGA
CTGGTGAGTACTCAACCAAGTCATTCTGAGAATAGTGTATGCGGCGACCGAGTTGCTCTTGCCCGGCGTC
AATACGGGATAATACCGCGCCACATAGCAGAACTTTAAAAGTGCTCATCATTGGAAAACGTTCTTCGGGG
CGAAAACTCTCAAGGATCTTACCGCTGTTGAGATCCAGTTCGATGTAACCCACTCGTGCACCCAACTGAT
CTTCAGCATCTTTTACTTTCACCAGCGTTTCTGGGTGAGCAAAAACAGGAAGGCAAAATGCCGCAAAAAA
GGGAATAAGGGCGACACGGAAATGTTGAATACTCATACTCTTCCTTTTTCAATATTATTGAAGCATTTAT
CAGGGTTATTGTCTCATGAGCGGATACATATTTGAATGTATTTAGAAAAATAAACAAATAGGGGTTCCGC
GCACATTTCCCCGAAAAGTGCCACCTGACGTC
