Features (pLannotate 1.2.2; 22 found; start..end, strand, type, name):
     28..80      -  misc_feature   bom (fragment): basis of mobility region from pBR322
    235..614     +  enhancer       CMV enhancer: human cytomegalovirus immediate early enhancer
    615..818     +  promoter       CMV promoter: human cytomegalovirus (CMV) immediate early promoter
    814..847     +  LTR            5' LTR (truncated) (fragment): truncated 5' long terminal repeat (LTR) from HIV-1
    863..881     +  promoter       T7 promoter: promoter for bacteriophage T7 RNA polymerase
    952..975     +  CDS            3xFLAG (fragment): three tandem FLAG® epitope tags
   1132..1148    +  CDS            VP96 (fragment): 6 tandem repeats of the minimal activation domain of herpes simplex virus VP16 (Cheng et al., 2013)
   1269..1536    +  CDS            FRB* (fragment): T2098L mutant of FKBP-rapamycin binding domain of human FRAP binds synthetic ligands such as AP21967
   1596..1707    +  polyA_signal   bGH poly(A) signal: bovine growth hormone polyadenylation signal
   1824..1845    +  promoter       SV40 promoter (fragment): SV40 enhancer and early promoter
   1866..2294    +  rep_origin     f1 ori (sequence partly withheld): f1 bacteriophage origin of replication; arrow indicates direction of (+) strand synthesis
   2299..2321    +  promoter       SV40 promoter (fragment): SV40 enhancer and early promoter
   2322..2513    +  promoter       SV40 promoter: SV40 early promoter
   2540..2638    +  CDS            ble (fragment): BLE_KLEPN - Experimental evidence at protein level: Swiss-Prot protein existence level 1. Binding protein with a strong affinity to the bleomycin family of antibiotics. Binds to CL990; an antimitotic-antibiotic compound. From Klebsiella pneumoniae.
   2633..2754    +  polyA_signal   SV40 poly(A) signal: SV40 polyadenylation signal
   2827..2843    -  protein_bind   lac operator: The lac repressor binds to the lac operator to inhibit transcription in E. coli. This inhibition can be relieved by adding lactose or isopropyl-β-D-thiogalactopyranoside (IPTG). lac repressor encoded by lacI
   2851..2881    -  promoter       lac promoter: promoter for the E. coli lac operon
   2896..2917    -  protein_bind   CAP binding site: CAP binding activates transcription in the presence of cAMP. E. coli catabolite activator protein
   2930..3022    -  CDS            lacI (fragment): lac repressor; lacI; The lac repressor binds to the lac operator to inhibit transcription in E. coli. This inhibition can be relieved by adding lactose or isopropyl-β-D-thiogalactopyranoside (IPTG).
   3205..3793    -  rep_origin     ori: high-copy-number ColE1/pMB1/pBR322/pUC origin of replication
   3964..4824    -  CDS            AmpR: β-lactamase; bla; confers resistance to ampicillin, carbenicillin, and related antibiotics
   4825..4929    -  promoter       AmpR promoter: bla
>Addgene plasmid #138850 | pPD683 VP64-FRB (no NLS) | addgene full sequence | sequence record 322420 | Addgene NGS Result
GACGGATCGGGAGATCTCCCGATCCCCTATGGTGCACTCTCAGTACAATCTGCTCTGATGCCGCATAGTT
AAGCCAGTATCTGCTCCCTGCTTGTGTGTTGGAGGTCGCTGAGTAGTGCGCGAGCAAAATTTAAGCTACA
ACAAGGCAAGGCTTGACCGACAATTGCATGAAGAATCTGCTTAGGGTTAGGCGTTTTGCGCTGCTTCGCG
ATGTACGGGCCAGATATACGCGTTGACATTGATTATTGACTAGTTATTAATAGTAATCAATTACGGGGTC
ATTAGTTCATAGCCCATATATGGAGTTCCGCGTTACATAACTTACGGTAAATGGCCCGCCTGGCTGACCG
CCCAACGACCCCCGCCCATTGACGTCAATAATGACGTATGTTCCCATAGTAACGCCAATAGGGACTTTCC
ATTGACGTCAATGGGTGGAGTATTTACGGTAAACTGCCCACTTGGCAGTACATCAAGTGTATCATATGCC
AAGTACGCCCCCTATTGACGTCAATGACGGTAAATGGCCCGCCTGGCATTATGCCCAGTACATGACCTTA
TGGGACTTTCCTACTTGGCAGTACATCTACGTATTAGTCATCGCTATTACCATGGTGATGCGGTTTTGGC
AGTACATCAATGGGCGTGGATAGCGGTTTGACTCACGGGGATTTCCAAGTCTCCACCCCATTGACGTCAA
TGGGAGTTTGTTTTGGCACCAAAATCAACGGGACTTTCCAAAATGTCGTAACAACTCCGCCCCATTGACG
CAAATGGGCGGTAGGCGTGTACGGTGGGAGGTCTATATAAGCAGAGCTCTCTGGCTAACTAGAGAACCCA
CTGCTTACTGGCTTATCGAAATTAATACGACTCACTATAGGGAGTCCCAAGCTGGCTAGCGCCACCATGG
ATTATAAGGATCACGATGGCGACTACAAGGACCACGATATTGACTACAAAGACGATGACGATAAAATGGC
TGGTAGTGGTATCCATGGCGTTCCCGGATCAGACGCATTGGACGATTTTGATCTGGATATGCTGGGAAGT
GACGCCCTCGATGATTTTGACCTTGACATGCTTGGTTCGGATGCCCTTGATGACTTTGACCTCGACATGC
TCGGCAGTGACGCCCTTGATGATTTCGACCTGGACATGCTGATTAACTCTAGAAGTTCCGGATCTTCTGG
TTCTGGTTCTGGTTCAGGATCCGGTGGTGGCGGGTCTGGAGGAGGAGGTAGTGGTGGAGGTGGCTCTGGT
ACCATGCTTGAGATGTGGCATGAAGGCCTGGAAGAGGCATCTCGTTTGTACTTTGGGGAAAGGAACGTGA
AAGGCATGTTTGAGGTGCTGGAGCCCTTGCATGCTATGATGGAACGGGGACCCCAGACTCTGAAGGAAAC
ATCCTTTAATCAGGCCTATGGTCGAGATTTAATGGAGGCCCAAGAGTGGTGCAGGAAGTACATGAAATCA
GGGAATGTCAAGGACCTCCTCCAAGCCTGGGACCTCTATTATCATGTGTTCCGACGAATCTCAAAGACTA
GATGAGCGGCCGCTCGAGTCTAGAGGGCCCGTTTAAACCCGCTGATCAGCCTCGACTGTGCCTTCTAGTT
GCCAGCCATCTGTTGTTTGCCCCTCCCCCGTGCCTTCCTTGACCCTGGAAGGTGCCACTCCCACTGTCCT
TTCCTAATAAAATGAGGAAATTGCATCGCATTGTCTGAGTAGGTGTCATTCTATTCTGGGGGGTGGGGTG
GGGCAGGACAGCAAGGGGGAGGATTGGGAAGTCAATAGCAGGCATGCTGGGGATGCGGTGGGCTCTATGG
CTTCTGAGGCGGAAAGAACCAGCTGGGGCTCTAGGGGGTATCCCC
[124 nt withheld, positions 1866-1989]
C
[91 nt withheld, positions 1991-2081]
A
[49 nt withheld, positions 2083-2131]
CCTTTGACGTTGGAGTCCACGTTCTTT
[37 nt withheld, positions 2159-2195]
ACCCTATCTCGGTCTATTCTTTTGATTTATAAGGGATTTTGCCGATTTCGGCCTATTGGTTAAAAAATGA
GCTGATTTAACAAAAATTTAACGCGAATTAATTCTGTGGAATGTGTGTCAGTTAGGCTCAATTAGTCAGC
AACCATAGTCCCGCCCCTAACTCCGCCCATCCCGCCCCTAACTCCGCCCAGTTCCGCCCATTCTCCGCCC
CATGGCTGACTAATTTTTTTTATTTATGCAGAGGCCGAGGCCGCCTCTGCCTCTGAGCTATTCCAGAAGT
AGTGAGGAGGCTTTTTTGGAGGCCTAGGCTTTTGCAAAAAGCTCCCGGGAGCTTGTATATCCATTTTCGG
AGGTTGGGCTTCGGAATCGTTTTCCGGGACGCCGGCTGGATGATCCTCCAGCGCGGGGATCTCATGCTGG
AGTTCTTCGCCCACCCCAACTTGTTTATTGCAGCTTATAATGGTTACAAATAAAGCAATAGCATCACAAA
TTTCACAAATAAAGCATTTTTTTCACTGCATTCTAGTTGTGGTTTGTCCAAACTCATCAATGTATCTTAT
CATGTCTGTATACCGTCGACCTCTAGCTAGAGCTTGGCGTAATCATGGTCATAGCTGTTTCCTGTGTGAA
ATTGTTATCCGCTCACAATTCCACACAACATACGAGCCGGAAGCATAAAGTGTAAAGCCTGGGGTGCCTA
ATGAGTGAGCTAACTCACATTAATTGCGTTGCGCTCACTGCCCGCTTTCCAGTCGGGAAACCTGTCGTGC
CAGCTGCATTAATGAATCGGCCAACGCGCGGGGAGAGGCGGTTTGCGTATTGGGCGCTCTTCCGCTTCCT
CGCTCACTGACTCGCTGCGCTCGGTCGTTCGGCTGCGGCGAGCGGTATCAGCTCACTCAAAGGCGGTAAT
ACGGTTATCCACAGAATCAGGGGATAACGCAGGAAAGAACATGTGAGCAAAAGGCCAGCAAAAGGCCAGG
AACCGTAAAAAGGCCGCGTTGCTGGCGTTTTTCCATAGGCTCCGCCCCCCTGACGAGCATCACAAAAATC
GACGCTCAAGTCAGAGGTGGCGAAACCCGACAGGACTATAAAGATACCAGGCGTTTCCCCCTGGAAGCTC
CCTCGTGCGCTCTCCTGTTCCGACCCTGCCGCTTACCGGATACCTGTCCGCCTTTCTCCCTTCGGGAAGC
GTGGCGCTTTCTCATAGCTCACGCTGTAGGTATCTCAGTTCGGTGTAGGTCGTTCGCTCCAAGCTGGGCT
GTGTGCACGAACCCCCCGTTCAGCCCGACCGCTGCGCCTTATCCGGTAACTATCGTCTTGAGTCCAACCC
GGTAAGACACGACTTATCGCCACTGGCAGCAGCCACTGGTAACAGGATTAGCAGAGCGAGGTATGTAGGC
GGTGCTACAGAGTTCTTGAAGTGGTGGCCTAACTACGGCTACACTAGAAGAACAGTATTTGGTATCTGCG
CTCTGCTGAAGCCAGTTACCTTCGGAAAAAGAGTTGGTAGCTCTTGATCCGGCAAACAAACCACCGCTGG
TAGCGGTGGTTTTTTTGTTTGCAAGCAGCAGATTACGCGCAGAAAAAAAGGATCTCAAGAAGATCCTTTG
ATCTTTTCTACGGGGTCTGACGCTCAGTGGAACGAAAACTCACGTTAAGGGATTTTGGTCATGAGATTAT
CAAAAAGGATCTTCACCTAGATCCTTTTAAATTAAAAATGAAGTTTTAAATCAATCTAAAGTATATATGA
GTAAACTTGGTCTGACAGTTACCAATGCTTAATCAGTGAGGCACCTATCTCAGCGATCTGTCTATTTCGT
TCATCCATAGTTGCCTGACTCCCCGTCGTGTAGATAACTACGATACGGGAGGGCTTACCATCTGGCCCCA
GTGCTGCAATGATACCGCGAGATCCACGCTCACCGGCTCCAGATTTATCAGCAATAAACCAGCCAGCCGG
AAGGGCCGAGCGCAGAAGTGGTCCTGCAACTTTATCCGCCTCCATCCAGTCTATTAATTGTTGCCGGGAA
GCTAGAGTAAGTAGTTCGCCAGTTAATAGTTTGCGCAACGTTGTTGCCATTGCTACAGGCATCGTGGTGT
CACGCTCGTCGTTTGGTATGGCTTCATTCAGCTCCGGTTCCCAACGATCAAGGCGAGTTACATGATCCCC
CATGTTGTGCAAAAAAGCGGTTAGCTCCTTCGGTCCTCCGATCGTTGTCAGAAGTAAGTTGGCCGCAGTG
TTATCACTCATGGTTATGGCAGCACTGCATAATTCTCTTACTGTCATGCCATCCGTAAGATGCTTTTCTG
TGACTGGTGAGTACTCAACCAAGTCATTCTGAGAATAGTGTATGCGGCGACCGAGTTGCTCTTGCCCGGC
GTCAATACGGGATAATACCGCGCCACATAGCAGAACTTTAAAAGTGCTCATCATTGGAAAACGTTCTTCG
GGGCGAAAACTCTCAAGGATCTTACCGCTGTTGAGATCCAGTTCGATGTAACCCACTCGTGCACCCAACT
GATCTTCAGCATCTTTTACTTTCACCAGCGTTTCTGGGTGAGCAAAAACAGGAAGGCAAAATGCCGCAAA
AAAGGGAATAAGGGCGACACGGAAATGTTGAATACTCATACTCTTCCTTTTTCAATATTATTGAAGCATT
TATCAGGGTTATTGTCTCATGAGCGGATACATATTTGAATGTATTTAGAAAAATAAACAAATAGGGGTTC
CGCGCACATTTCCCCGAAAAGTGCCACCTGACGTC
