>Addgene plasmid #138850 | pPD683 VP64-FRB (no NLS) | depositor partial sequence | sequence record 268367 | VP64-FRB (no NLS) gene
ATGGATTATAAGGATCACGATGGCGACTACAAGGACCACGATATTGACTACAAAGACGATGACGATAAAA
TGGCTGGTAGTGGTATCCATGGCGTTCCCGGATCAGACGCATTGGACGATTTTGATCTGGATATGCTGGG
AAGTGACGCCCTCGATGATTTTGACCTTGACATGCTTGGTTCGGATGCCCTTGATGACTTTGACCTCGAC
ATGCTCGGCAGTGACGCCCTTGATGATTTCGACCTGGACATGCTGATTAACTCTAGAAGTTCCGGATCTT
CTGGTTCTGGTTCTGGTTCAGGATCCGGTGGTGGCGGGTCTGGAGGAGGAGGTAGTGGTGGAGGTGGCTC
TGGTACCATGCTTGAGATGTGGCATGAAGGCCTGGAAGAGGCATCTCGTTTGTACTTTGGGGAAAGGAAC
GTGAAAGGCATGTTTGAGGTGCTGGAGCCCTTGCATGCTATGATGGAACGGGGACCCCAGACTCTGAAGG
AAACATCCTTTAATCAGGCCTATGGTCGAGATTTAATGGAGGCCCAAGAGTGGTGCAGGAAGTACATGAA
ATCAGGGAATGTCAAGGACCTCCTCCAAGCCTGGGACCTCTATTATCATGTGTTCCGACGAATCTCAAAG
ACTAGATGA
